>Addgene plasmid #147076 | pCIneo-lambdaN-HA-HsRCK-K135A_O | depositor full sequence | sequence record 289523 | Full Sequence
TCAATATTGGCCATTAGCCATATTATTCATTGGTTATATAGCATAAATCAATATTGGCTATTGGCCATTG
CATACGTTGTATCTATATCATAATATGTACATTTATATTGGCTCATGTCCAATATGACCGCCATGTTGGC
ATTGATTATTGACTAGTTATTAATAGTAATCAATTACGGGGTCATTAGTTCATAGCCCATATATGGAGTT
CCGCGTTACATAACTTACGGTAAATGGCCCGCCTGGCTGACCGCCCAACGACCCCCGCCCATTGACGTCA
ATAATGACGTATGTTCCCATAGTAACGCCAATAGGGACTTTCCATTGACGTCAATGGGTGGAGTATTTAC
GGTAAACTGCCCACTTGGCAGTACATCAAGTGTATCATATGCCAAGTCCGCCCCCTATTGACGTCAATGA
CGGTAAATGGCCCGCCTGGCATTATGCCCAGTACATGACCTTACGGGACTTTCCTACTTGGCAGTACATC
TACGTATTAGTCATCGCTATTACCATGGTGATGCGGTTTTGGCAGTACACCAATGGGCGTGGATAGCGGT
TTGACTCACGGGGATTTCCAAGTCTCCACCCCATTGACGTCAATGGGAGTTTGTTTTGGCACCAAAATCA
ACGGGACTTTCCAAAATGTCGTAACAACTGCGATCGCCCGCCCCGTTGACGCAAATGGGCGGTAGGCGTG
TACGGTGGGAGGTCTATATAAGCAGAGCTCGTTTAGTGAACCGTCAGATCACTAGAAGCTTTATTGCGGT
AGTTTATCACAGTTAAATTGCTAACGCAGTCAGTGCTTCTGACACAACAGTCTCGAACTTAAGCTGCAGT
GACTCTCTTAAGGTAGCCTTGCAGAAGTTGGTCGTGAGGCACTGGGCAGGTAAGTATCAAGGTTACAAGA
CAGGTTTAAGGAGACCAATAGAAACTGGGCTTGTCGAGACAGAGAAGACTCTTGCGTTTCTGATAGGCAC
CTATTGGTCTTACTGACATCCACTTTGCCTTTCTCTCCACAGGTGTCCACTCCCAGTTCAATTACAGCTC
TTAAGGCTAGAGTACTTAATACGACTCACTATAGGCTAGCCACCATGGACGCACAAACACGACGACGTGA
GCGTCGCGCTGAGAAACAAGCTCAATGGAAAGCTGCAAACCCACCGCTCGAGGCTTACCCATACGATGTT
CCAGATTACGCTCCTATGGGTCTGTCCAGTCAAAATGGTCAGCTGAGAGGCCCTGTGAAACCCACTGGTG
GCCCTGGAGGAGGGGGCACACAGACACAGCAACAGATGAACCAGCTGAAAAACACCAACACAATCAATAA
TGGCACTCAGCAGCAAGCACAGAGTATGACCACCACTATTAAACCTGGTGATGACTGGAAAAAGACTTTA
AAACTCCCTCCAAAGGATCTAAGAATCAAAACTTCGGATGTGACCTCCACAAAAGGAAATGAGTTTGAAG
ATTACTGTTTGAAACGGGAGTTACTGATGGGAATTTTTGAAATGGGCTGGGAAAAGCCATCTCCTATTCA
GGAGGAGAGCATTCCCATTGCTTTATCTGGTAGGGATATCTTAGCTAGAGCAAAAAATGGAACAGGCGCA
AGCGGTGCCTACCTCATTCCCTTACTTGAACGGCTAGACCTGAAGAAGGACAATATACAAGCAATGGTGA
TTGTTCCCACTAGAGAACTTGCTCTACAGGTCAGTCAAATTTGCATCCAGGTCAGCAAACACATGGGAGG
GGCCAAAGTGATGGCAACCACAGGAGGAACCAATTTACGAGATGACATAATGAGGCTTGATGATACAGTG
CACGTGGTGATTGCTACCCCTGGGAGAATCCTGGATCTTATTAAGAAAGGAGTAGCAAAGGTTGATCATG
TCCAGATGATAGTATTGGATGAGGCAGATAAGTTGCTGTCACAGGATTTTGTGCAGATAATGGAGGATAT
TATTCTCACGCTACCTAAAAACAGGCAGATTTTACTATATTCCGCTACTTTCCCTCTTAGTGTACAGAAG
TTCATGAATTCCCATTTGCAGAAACCCTATGAGATTAACCTGATGGAG
[501 nt withheld, positions 2079-2579]
GTGGCAGAATACCACAGCGAGCCTGTAGAAGATGAGAAACCTTAAGCGGCCGCTTCCCTTTAGTGAGGGT
TAATGCTTCGAGCAGACATGATAAGATACATTGATGAGTTTGGACAAACCACAACTAGAATGCAGTGAAA
AAAATGCTTTATTTGTGAAATTTGTGATGCTATTGCTTTATTTGTAACCATTATAAGCTGCAATAAACAA
GTTAACAACAACAATTGCATTCATTTTATGTTTCAGGTTCAGGGGGAGATGTGGGAGGTTTTTTAAAGCA
AGTAAAACCTCTACAAATGTGGTAAAATCCGATAAGGATCGATCCGGGCTGGCGTAATAGCGAAGAGGCC
CGCACCGATCGCCCTTCCCAACAGTTGCGCAGCCTGAATGGCGAATGG
[124 nt withheld, positions 2978-3101]
C
[91 nt withheld, positions 3103-3193]
A
[49 nt withheld, positions 3195-3243]
CCTTTGACGTTGGAGTCCACGTTCTTT
[37 nt withheld, positions 3271-3307]
ACCCTATCTCGGTCTATTCTTTTGATTTATAAGGGATTTTGCCGATTTCGGCCTATTGGTTAAAAAATGA
GCTGATTTAACAAAAATTTAACGCGAATTTTAACAAAATATTAACGCTTACAATTTCCTGATGCGGTATT
TTCTCCTTACGCATCTGTGCGGTATTTCACACCGCATACGCGGATCTGCGCAGCACCATGGCCTGAAATA
ACCTCTGAAAGAGGAACTTGGTTAGGTACCTTCTGAGGCGGAAAGAACCAGCTGTGGAATGTGTGTCAGT
TAGGGTGTGGAAAGTCCCCAGGCTCCCCAGCAGGCAGAAGTATGCAAAGCATGCATCTCAATTAGTCAGC
AACCAGGTGTGGAAAGTCCCCAGGCTCCCCAGCAGGCAGAAGTATGCAAAGCATGCATCTCAATTAGTCA
GCAACCATAGTCCCGCCCCTAACTCCGCCCATCCCGCCCCTAACTCCGCCCAGTTCCGCCCATTCTCCGC
CCCATGGCTGACTAATTTTTTTTATTTATGCAGAGGCCGAGGCCGCCTCGGCCTCTGAGCTATTCCAGAA
GTAGTGAGGAGGCTTTTTTGGAGGCCTAGGCTTTTGCAAAAAGCTTGATTCTTCTGACACAACAGTCTCG
AACTTAAGGCTAGAGCCACCATGATTGAACAAGATGGATTGCACGCAGGTTCTCCGGCCGCTTGGGTGGA
GAGGCTATTCGGCTATGACTGGGCACAACAGACAATCGGCTGCTCTGATGCCGCCGTGTTCCGGCTGTCA
GCGCAGGGGCGCCCGGTTCTTTTTGTCAAGACCGACCTGTCCGGTGCCCTGAATGAACTGCAGGACGAGG
CAGCGCGGCTATCGTGGCTGGCCACGACGGGCGTTCCTTGCGCAGCTGTGCTCGACGTTGTCACTGAAGC
GGGAAGGGACTGGCTGCTATTGGGCGAAGTGCCGGGGCAGGATCTCCTGTCATCTCACCTTGCTCCTGCC
GAGAAAGTATCCATCATGGCTGATGCAATGCGGCGGCTGCATACGCTTGATCCGGCTACCTGCCCATTCG
ACCACCAAGCGAAACATCGCATCGAGCGAGCACGTACTCGGATGGAAGCCGGTCTTGTCGATCAGGATGA
TCTGGACGAAGAGCATCAGGGGCTCGCGCCAGCCGAACTGTTCGCCAGGCTCAAGGCGCGCATGCCCGAC
GGCGAGGATCTCGTCGTGACCCATGGCGATGCCTGCTTGCCGAATATCATGGTGGAAAATGGCCGCTTTT
CTGGATTCATCGACTGTGGCCGGCTGGGTGTGGCGGACCGCTATCAGGACATAGCGTTGGCTACCCGTGA
TATTGCTGAAGAGCTTGGCGGCGAATGGGCTGACCGCTTCCTCGTGCTTTACGGTATCGCCGCTCCCGAT
TCGCAGCGCATCGCCTTCTATCGCCTTCTTGACGAGTTCTTCTGAGCGGGACTCTGGGGTTCGAAATGAC
CGACCAAGCGACGCCCAACCTGCCATCACGATGGCCGCAATAAAATATCTTTATTTTCATTACATCTGTG
TGTTGGTTTTTTGTGTGAATCGATAGCGATAAGGATCCGCGTATGGTGCACTCTCAGTACAATCTGCTCT
GATGCCGCATAGTTAAGCCAGCCCCGACACCCGCCAACACCCGCTGACGCGCCCTGACGGGCTTGTCTGC
TCCCGGCATCCGCTTACAGACAAGCTGTGACCGTCTCCGGGAGCTGCATGTGTCAGAGGTTTTCACCGTC
ATCACCGAAACGCGCGAGACGAAAGGGCCTCGTGATACGCCTATTTTTATAGGTTAATGTCATGATAATA
ATGGTTTCTTAGACGTCAGGTGGCACTTTTCGGGGAAATGTGCGCGGAACCCCTATTTGTTTATTTTTCT
AAATACATTCAAATATGTATCCGCTCATGAGACAATAACCCTGATAAATGCTTCAATAATATTGAAAAAG
GAAGAGTATGAGTATTCAACATTTCCGTGTCGCCCTTATTCCCTTTTTTGCGGCATTTTGCCTTCCTGTT
TTTGCTCACCCAGAAACGCTGGTGAAAGTAAAAGATGCTGAAGATCAGTTGGGTGCACGAGTGGGTTACA
TCGAACTGGATCTCAACAGCGGTAAGATCCTTGAGAGTTTTCGCCCCGAAGAACGTTTTCCAATGATGAG
CACTTTTAAAGTTCTGCTATGTGGCGCGGTATTATCCCGTATTGACGCCGGGCAAGAGCAACTCGGTCGC
CGCATACACTATTCTCAGAATGACTTGGTTGAGTACTCACCAGTCACAGAAAAGCATCTTACGGATGGCA
TGACAGTAAGAGAATTATGCAGTGCTGCCATAACCATGAGTGATAACACTGCGGCCAACTTACTTCTGAC
AACGATCGGAGGACCGAAGGAGCTAACCGCTTTTTTGCACAACATGGGGGATCATGTAACTCGCCTTGAT
CGTTGGGAACCGGAGCTGAATGAAGCCATACCAAACGACGAGCGTGACACCACGATGCCTGTAGCAATGG
CAACAACGTTGCGCAAACTATTAACTGGCGAACTACTTACTCTAGCTTCCCGGCAACAATTAATAGACTG
GATGGAGGCGGATAAAGTTGCAGGACCACTTCTGCGCTCGGCCCTTCCGGCTGGCTGGTTTATTGCTGAT
AAATCTGGAGCCGGTGAGCGTGGGTCTCGCGGTATCATTGCAGCACTGGGGCCAGATGGTAAGCCCTCCC
GTATCGTAGTTATCTACACGACGGGGAGTCAGGCAACTATGGATGAACGAAATAGACAGATCGCTGAGAT
AGGTGCCTCACTGATTAAGCATTGGTAACTGTCAGACCAAGTTTACTCATATATACTTTAGATTGATTTA
AAACTTCATTTTTAATTTAAAAGGATCTAGGTGAAGATCCTTTTTGATAATCTCATGACCAAAATCCCTT
AACGTGAGTTTTCGTTCCACTGAGCGTCAGACCCCGTAGAAAAGATCAAAGGATCTTCTTGAGATCCTTT
TTTTCTGCGCGTAATCTGCTGCTTGCAAACAAAAAAACCACCGCTACCAGCGGTGGTTTGTTTGCCGGAT
CAAGAGCTACCAACTCTTTTTCCGAAGGTAACTGGCTTCAGCAGAGCGCAGATACCAAATACTGTTCTTC
TAGTGTAGCCGTAGTTAGGCCACCACTTCAAGAACTCTGTAGCACCGCCTACATACCTCGCTCTGCTAAT
CCTGTTACCAGTGGCTGCTGCCAGTGGCGATAAGTCGTGTCTTACCGGGTTGGACTCAAGACGATAGTTA
CCGGATAAGGCGCAGCGGTCGGGCTGAACGGGGGGTTCGTGCACACAGCCCAGCTTGGAGCGAACGACCT
ACACCGAACTGAGATACCTACAGCGTGAGCTATGAGAAAGCGCCACGCTTCCCGAAGGGAGAAAGGCGGA
CAGGTATCCGGTAAGCGGCAGGGTCGGAACAGGAGAGCGCACGAGGGAGCTTCCAGGGGGAAACGCCTGG
TATCTTTATAGTCCTGTCGGGTTTCGCCACCTCTGACTTGAGCGTCGATTTTTGTGATGCTCGTCAGGGG
GGCGGAGCCTATGGAAAAACGCCAGCAACGCGGCCTTTTTACGGTTCCTGGCCTTTTGCTGGCCTTTTGC
TCACATGGCTCGACAGATCT
Features (pLannotate 1.2.2; 21 found; start..end, strand, type, name):
    140..517     +  enhancer       CMV enhancer: human cytomegalovirus immediate early enhancer
    518..729     +  promoter       CMV promoter: human cytomegalovirus (CMV) immediate early promoter
    890..1022    +  intron         chimeric intron: chimera between introns from human β-globin and immunoglobulin heavy chain genes
   1067..1085    +  promoter       T7 promoter: promoter for bacteriophage T7 RNA polymerase
   1095..1169    +  CDS            N (fragment): REGN_LAMBD - Experimental evidence at protein level: Swiss-Prot protein existence level 1. Plays a role as a transcriptional antitermination factor that allows the virus to initiate its lytic phase. Activates expression of the delayed viral early genes by modifying host RNA polymerase (RNAP) into a form that is resistant to termination signals. This antitermination function requires the host NusA protein which serves to stabilize the interaction between antitermination protein N and host RNA polymerase. From Escherichia phage lambda (Bacteriophage lambda).
   1176..1202    +  CDS            3xHA (fragment): three tandem HA epitope tags
   1206..2621    +  CDS            DDX6 (sequence partly withheld): DDX6_HUMAN - Also known as HLR2, RCK. Experimental evidence at protein level: Swiss-Prot protein existence level 1. Essential for the formation of P-bodies, cytosolic membrane- less ribonucleoprotein granules involved in RNA metabolism through the coordinated storage of mRNAs encoding regulatory functions (PubMed:25995375, PubMed:27342281, PubMed:31422817). Plays a role in P- bodies to coordinate the storage of translationally inactive mRNAs in the cytoplasm and prevent their degradation (PubMed:27342281). In the process of mRNA degradation, plays a role in mRNA decapping (PubMed:16364915). Bl
   2636..2653    -  promoter       T3 promoter (fragment): promoter for bacteriophage T3 RNA polymerase
   2671..2792    -  polyA_signal   SV40 poly(A) signal: SV40 polyadenylation signal
   2815..2883    -  CDS            large T antigen (fragment): large T antigen from SV40 (simian virus 40)
   2907..2974    +  CDS            lacZα (fragment): LacZα fragment of β-galactosidase; lacZ fragment
   2978..3406    +  rep_origin     f1 ori (sequence partly withheld): f1 bacteriophage origin of replication; arrow indicates direction of (+) strand synthesis
   3434..3485    -  misc_feature   bom (fragment): basis of mobility region from pBR322
   3550..3907    +  promoter       SV40 promoter: SV40 enhancer and early promoter
   3958..4749    +  CDS            neo: KKA2_KLEPN - Also known as kan, nptII. Experimental evidence at protein level: Swiss-Prot protein existence level 1. Resistance to kanamycin, neomycin, paromomycin, ribostamycin, butirosin and gentamicin B. From Klebsiella pneumoniae.
   4816..4864    +  polyA_signal   poly(A) signal: synthetic polyadenylation signal
   4884..4938    -  misc_feature   bom (fragment): basis of mobility region from pBR322
   5040..5075    -  CDS            rop (fragment): Rop protein, which maintains plasmids at low copy number; rop
   5170..5274    +  promoter       AmpR promoter: bla
   5275..6135    +  CDS            AmpR: β-lactamase; bla; confers resistance to ampicillin, carbenicillin, and related antibiotics
   6306..6894    +  rep_origin     ori: high-copy-number ColE1/pMB1/pBR322/pUC origin of replication
