[The description below was written by a language model from this plasmid's Addgene catalogue record and pLannotate feature annotations shown in this document.]
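Description:
pCIneo-lambdaN-HA-HsRCK-K135A_O is a mammalian expression plasmid built on the pCI-neo backbone that encodes human DDX6 (also called RCK or p54) carrying a K135A substitution, fused at its N-terminus to a short fragment of the bacteriophage lambda N protein and an HA epitope. According to the depositor sequence (about 7 kb), the plasmid is maintained in E. coli at high copy through a ColE1/pUC-type origin and selected with ampicillin via the bla gene. An f1 origin is also present for single-stranded DNA production. For mammalian cells, a separate cassette of SV40 enhancer/early promoter, neomycin phosphotransferase and a synthetic poly(A) signal allows G418 selection of stable transfectants.

The fusion open reading frame is driven by the CMV immediate early enhancer and promoter, followed by the chimeric β-globin/immunoglobulin intron that improves transcript processing and expression, and it is terminated by the SV40 polyadenylation signal. T7 and T3 promoters flank the insert, as is standard for this backbone. The lambda N peptide is an RNA-binding element that recognises boxB hairpins, so fusions of this kind are generally used in tethering assays, where the protein is recruited to a boxB-containing reporter mRNA to test its effect on translation or stability. The HA tag permits detection or immunoprecipitation. DDX6 is a DEAD-box helicase involved in P-body formation, storage of translationally repressed mRNAs and decapping. The record does not state the functional consequence of the K135A mutation or name a specific assay beyond mammalian expression of the mutant, and the depositor notes that the supplied sequence may be theoretical rather than fully verified.
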