Addgene plasmid #147076: pCIneo-lambdaN-HA-HsRCK-K135A_O
Purpose: Mammalian Expression of HsRck-K135A
Depositing lab: Elisa Izaurralde. Depositing organization: Max Planck Institute for Developmental Biology.
Backbone
  Vector backbone: pCI-neo
  Vector type: Mammalian Expression
Growth in bacteria
  Bacterial resistance: Ampicillin, 100 μg/mL
  Growth temperature: 37°C
  Growth strain: DH5alpha
  Copy number: High Copy
Gene/Insert
  Gene/Insert name: HsRck-K135A (alt name: DDX6)
  Species: H. sapiens (human)
  Entrez Gene: DDX6 (a.k.a. HLR2, IDDILF, P54, RCK, Rck/p54)
  Cloning method: Unknown
Terms and licenses: Academic/Nonprofit Terms; Industry Terms: Not Available to Industry
Depositor comments: ORF extracted from Uni Prot.: P26196 Plasmids from this collection were made available to the research community and donated after the lab closed. Please note that the sequence provided by the depositing laboratory may be theoretical/predicted or based on Sanger sequencing results. There may be discrepancies between sequencing results obtained by Addgene and the depositor sequence. If an Addgene verified sequence is not available, please contact before placing your order to request that our lab fully sequence the plasmid.
How to cite: pCIneo-lambdaN-HA-HsRCK-K135A_O was a gift from Elisa Izaurralde (Addgene plasmid # 147076 ; http://n2t.net/addgene:147076 ; RRID:Addgene_147076)
